Addgene plasmid #53404: ANGPT-bio-His
Purpose: Expresses full-length Angiopoietin-1 precursor ectodomain in mammalian cells. C-terminal rat Cd4d3+4 tag, biotinylation sequence and His tag.
Depositing lab: Gavin Wright. Depositing organization: Wellcome Sanger Institute. Publication: A human platelet receptor protein microarray identifies FcepsilonR1alpha as an activating PEAR1 ligand. Sun Y, Vandenbriele C, Kauskot A, Verhamme P, Hoylaerts MF, Wright GJ. Mol Cell Proteomics. 2015 Feb 23. pii: mcp.M114.046946. 10.1074/mcp.M114.046946 PubMed 25713122.
Backbone
  Vector backbone: pTT3
  Backbone manufacturer: Yves Durocher, NRC
  Backbone size w/o insert (bp): 6618
  Total vector size (bp): 8132
  Modifications to backbone: Rat CD4 d3+4, enzymatic biotinylation sequence, linker and His tag (CD4d3+4-BioLHis).
  Vector type: Mammalian Expression
Growth in bacteria
  Bacterial resistance: Ampicillin, 100 μg/mL
  Growth temperature: 37°C
  Growth strain: Top10
  Copy number: High Copy
Gene/Insert
  Gene/Insert name: ANGPT (alt names: ANGPT1; Angiopoietin-1 precursor)
  Species: H. sapiens (human)
  Insert size (bp): 1514
  Entrez Gene: ANGPT1 (a.k.a. AGP1, AGPT, AGPT-1, ANG1, HAE5)
  Promoter: CMV
  Tag / fusion protein: rat CD4 d3+4 (C terminal on backbone); enzymatic biotinylation sequence (C terminal on backbone); His tag (C terminal on backbone)
  Cloning method: Restriction Enzyme; 5′ cloning site NotI (not destroyed); 3′ cloning site AscI (not destroyed)
  Sequencing primers: 5′ CMV-fwd
Resource information
  A portion of this plasmid was derived from a plasmid made by: Insert was chemically synthesised.
Terms and licenses: Academic/Nonprofit Terms; Industry Terms: Not Available to Industry
Depositor comments: Article ref 117
How to cite: ANGPT-bio-His was a gift from Gavin Wright (Addgene plasmid # 53404 ; http://n2t.net/addgene:53404 ; RRID:Addgene_53404)
