[The description below was written by a language model from this plasmid's Addgene catalogue record and pLannotate feature annotations shown in this document.]
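Description:
ANGPT-bio-His is a mammalian expression plasmid built on the pTT3 backbone, designed for producing a soluble, tagged form of human angiopoietin-1 (ANGPT1) in transfected mammalian cells. It is propagated in E. coli as a high-copy plasmid through a ColE1/pUC-type origin and selected with ampicillin via the β-lactamase gene. The backbone also carries a fragment of the Epstein-Barr virus oriP, which in pTT-type vectors supports episomal maintenance and higher yields in cells that express EBNA1. Residual lac regulatory elements are annotated as well and appear to be cloning-vector remnants with no role in expression.

The expression cassette is driven by the CMV immediate-early enhancer and promoter. Downstream of these lie adenovirus-derived leader and splice sequences and a chimeric intron fragment, which typically improve transcript processing and translation. The hit to adenoviral terminal protein on the opposite strand most likely reflects this leader region rather than a functional coding sequence. The chemically synthesised ANGPT1 coding region of about 1.5 kb sits between retained NotI and AscI sites. A short fragment resembling an immunoglobulin heavy chain signal sequence is annotated just upstream, but the record does not say whether it contributes to secretion.

ANGPT1 is fused at its C terminus to rat CD4 domains 3 and 4, followed according to the catalogue entry by an enzymatic biotinylation sequence, a linker and a His tag. These last short elements are not individually annotated in the feature table. A rabbit β-globin polyadenylation signal terminates the transcript. The CD4 tag gives a common antibody epitope, the biotinylation sequence allows oriented capture on streptavidin, and the His tag permits affinity purification. The associated publication used such proteins in a human platelet receptor protein microarray to screen for extracellular interactions.
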