Features (pLannotate 1.2.2; 19 found; start..end, strand, type, name):
    713..768     +  polyA_signal   β-globin poly(A) signal: rabbit β-globin polyadenylation signal (Gil and Proudfoot, 1987)
   1282..2963    -  rep_origin     oriP (fragment): Epstein-Barr virus oriP replication origin (Yates et al., 2000)
   3090..3194    +  promoter       AmpR promoter: bla
   3195..4055    +  CDS            AmpR: β-lactamase; bla; confers resistance to ampicillin, carbenicillin, and related antibiotics
   4226..4814    +  rep_origin     ori: high-copy-number ColE1/pMB1/pBR322/pUC origin of replication
   4997..5089    +  CDS            lacI (fragment): lac repressor; lacI; The lac repressor binds to the lac operator to inhibit transcription in E. coli. This inhibition can be relieved by adding lactose or isopropyl-β-D-thiogalactopyranoside (IPTG).
   5102..5123    +  protein_bind   CAP binding site: CAP binding activates transcription in the presence of cAMP. E. coli catabolite activator protein
   5138..5168    +  promoter       lac promoter: promoter for the E. coli lac operon
   5176..5192    +  protein_bind   lac operator: The lac repressor binds to the lac operator to inhibit transcription in E. coli. This inhibition can be relieved by adding lactose or isopropyl-β-D-thiogalactopyranoside (IPTG). lac repressor encoded by lacI
   5262..5278    +  promoter       tet promoter (fragment): E. coli promoter for tetracycline efflux protein gene
   5288..5313    -  CDS            bla(M) (fragment): β-lactamase lacking the signal sequence; bla(M); allows cytosolic expression of β-lactamase
   5487..5866    +  enhancer       CMV enhancer: human cytomegalovirus immediate early enhancer
   5868..6067    +  promoter       CMV promoter: human cytomegalovirus (CMV) immediate early promoter
   6135..6173    +  misc_feature   Ad SA (fragment): adenovirus major late transcript splice acceptor (Friedrich and Soriano, 1991)
   6206..6415    -  CDS            PTP (fragment): TERM_ADE02 - Experimental evidence at protein level: Swiss-Prot protein existence level 1. Protein covalently bound to the viral DNA that acts as a primer for viral genomic replication by DNA strand displacement. Assembles on the viral origin of replication in an initiation complex with viral polymerase, DBP, host NFIA and host POU2F1/OCT1. During initiation, the polymerase covalently couples the first dCTP with Ser- 580 of pTP. The terminal protein stimulates the template activity over 20 fold compared to protein-free templates. Neo-synthesized viral genomes are linked to two preterminal prot
   6446..6535    +  intron         chimeric intron (fragment): chimera between introns from adenovirus and immunoglobulin heavy chain genes
   6554..6600    +  CDS            IgH signal sequence (fragment): signal sequence from the mouse immunoglobulin heavy chain variable region
   6631..8124    +  CDS            ANGPT1: ANGP1_HUMAN - Also known as KIAA0003. Experimental evidence at protein level: Swiss-Prot protein existence level 1. Binds and activates TEK/TIE2 receptor by inducing its dimerization and tyrosine phosphorylation. Plays an important role in the regulation of angiogenesis, endothelial cell survival, proliferation, migration, adhesion and cell spreading, reorganization of the actin cytoskeleton, but also maintenance of vascular quiescence. Required for normal angiogenesis and heart development during embryogenesis. After birth, activates or inhibits angiogenesis, depending on the context. Inhibit
   8125..553     +  CDS            Cd4 (fragment) (across the origin): CD4_RAT - Experimental evidence at protein level: Swiss-Prot protein existence level 1. Integral membrane glycoprotein that plays an essential role in the immune response and serves multiple functions in responses against both external and internal offenses. In T-cells, functions primarily as a coreceptor for MHC class II molecule:peptide complex. The antigens presented by class II peptides are derived from extracellular proteins while class I peptides are derived from cytosolic proteins. Interacts simultaneously with the T-cell receptor (TCR) and the MHC class II presented by antigen presenti
>Addgene plasmid #53404 | ANGPT-bio-His | depositor full sequence | sequence record 83180 | ANGPT-bio-His sequence 8132 bps
GTCGACCTCCATCACGGCCTATAAGAGTGAGGGGGAGTCAGCGGAGTTCTCCTTCCCACTCAACCTTGGA
GAGGAAAGCCTGCAGGGAGAGTTGAGATGGAAGGCAGAGAAGGCTCCTTCTTCCCAGTCCTGGATCACCT
TCTCCCTAAAGAACCAAAAGGTGTCTGTGCAGAAGTCTACTAGCAACCCCAAGTTCCAGCTGTCCGAAAC
GCTCCCACTCACCCTTCAGATACCCCAGGTCTCCCTTCAGTTTGCTGGTTCTGGCAACCTGACCCTGACT
CTGGACAGAGGGATACTGTATCAGGAAGTGAACCTGGTGGTGATGAAAGTGACTCAGCCCGACAGCAACA
CTTTGACCTGTGAGGTGATGGGACCCACCTCACCCAAGATGAGACTGATCTTGAAGCAGGAGAATCAGGA
GGCCAGGGTCTCCAGGCAGGAGAAAGTGATTCAAGTGCAGGCCCCTGAAGCAGGGGTGTGGCAATGTCTA
CTGAGTGAAGGTGAAGAGGTCAAGATGGACTCCAAGATCCAGGTTTTATCCAAAGGGTTGAATTCCGGCA
GCCTGCACCACATCCTGGACGCCCAGAAGATGCTGTGGAACCACAGGGACAGGAACCTGCCTCCTCTGGC
CCCTCTGGGCCCCCACCACCATCACCACCATTGAGTCTAGACACGTGATTAATTAAGGATCCCCCGACCT
CGACCTCTGGCTAATAAAGGAAATTTATTTTCATTGCAATAGTGTGTTGGAATTTTTTGTGTCTCTCACT
CGGAAGGACATATGGGAGGGCAAATCATTTGGTCGAGATCCCTCGGAGATCTCTAGCTAGAGGATCGATC
CCCGCCCCGGACGAACTAAACCTGACTACGACATCTCTGCCCCTTCTTCGCGGGGCAGTGCATGTAATCC
CTTCAGTTGGTTGGTACAACTTGCCAACTGGGCCCTGTTCCACATGTGACACGGGGGGGGACCAAACACA
AAGGGGTTCTCTGACTGTAGTTGACATCCTTATAAATGGATGTGCACATTTGCCAACACTGAGTGGCTTT
CATCCTGGAGCAGACTTTGCAGTCTGTGGACTGCAACACAACATTGCCTTTATGTGTAACTCTTGGCTGA
AGCTCTTACACCAATGCTGGGGGACATGTACCTCCCAGGGGCCCAGGAAGACTACGGGAGGCTACACCAA
CGTCAATCAGAGGGGCCTGTGTAGCTACCGATAAGCGGACCCTCAAGAGGGCATTAGCAATAGTGTTTAT
AAGGCCCCCTTGTTAACCCTAAACGGGTAGCATATGCTTCCCGGGTAGTAGTATATACTATCCAGACTAA
CCCTAATTCAATAGCATATGTTACCCAACGGGAAGCATATGCTATCGAATTAGGGTTAGTAAAAGGGTCC
TAAGGAACAGCGATATCTCCCACCCCATGAGCTGTCACGGTTTTATTTACATGGGGTCAGGATTCCACGA
GGGTAGTGAACCATTTTAGTCACAAGGGCAGTGGCTGAAGATCAAGGAGCGGGCAGTGAACTCTCCTGAA
TCTTCGCCTGCTTCTTCATTCTCCTTCGTTTAGCTAATAGAATAACTGCTGAGTTGTGAACAGTAAGGTG
TATGTGAGGTGCTCGAAAACAAGGTTTCAGGTGACGCCCCCAGAATAAAATTTGGACGGGGGGTTCAGTG
GTGGCATTGTGCTATGACACCAATATAACCCTCACAAACCCCTTGGGCAATAAATACTAGTGTAGGAATG
AAACATTCTGAATATCTTTAACAATAGAAATCCATGGGGTGGGGACAAGCCGTAAAGACTGGATGTCCAT
CTCACACGAATTTATGGCTATGGGCAACACATAATCCTAGTGCAATATGATACTGGGGTTATTAAGATGT
GTCCCAGGCAGGGACCAAGACAGGTGAACCATGTTGTTACACTCTATTTGTAACAAGGGGAAAGAGAGTG
GACGCCGACAGCAGCGGACTCCACTGGTTGTCTCTAACACCCCCGAAAATTAAACGGGGCTCCACGCCAA
TGGGGCCCATAAACAAAGACAAGTGGCCACTCTTTTTTTTGAAATTGTGGAGTGGGGGCACGCGTCAGCC
CCCACACGCCGCCCTGCGGTTTTGGACTGTAAAATAAGGGTGTAATAACTTGGCTGATTGTAACCCCGCT
AACCACTGCGGTCAAACCACTTGCCCACAAAACCACTAATGGCACCCCGGGGAATACCTGCATAAGTAGG
TGGGCGGGCCAAGATAGGGGCGCGATTGCTGCGATCTGGAGGACAAATTACACACACTTGCGCCTGAGCG
CCAAGCACAGGGTTGTTGGTCCTCATATTCACGAGGTCGCTGAGAGCACGGTGGGCTAATGTTGCCATGG
GTAGCATATACTACCCAAATATCTGGATAGCATATGCTATCCTAATCTATATCTGGGTAGCATAGGCTAT
CCTAATCTATATCTGGGTAGCATATGCTATCCTAATCTATATCTGGGTAGTATATGCTATCCTAATTTAT
ATCTGGGTAGCATAGGCTATCCTAATCTATATCTGGGTAGCATATGCTATCCTAATCTATATCTGGGTAG
TATATGCTATCCTAATCTGTATCCGGGTAGCATATGCTATCCTAATAGAGATTAGGGTAGTATATGCTAT
CCTAATTTATATCTGGGTAGCATATACTACCCAAATATCTGGATAGCATATGCTATCCTAATCTATATCT
GGGTAGCATATGCTATCCTAATCTATATCTGGGTAGCATAGGCTATCCTAATCTATATCTGGGTAGCATA
TGCTATCCTAATCTATATCTGGGTAGTATATGCTATCCTAATTTATATCTGGGTAGCATAGGCTATCCTA
ATCTATATCTGGGTAGCATATGCTATCCTAATCTATATCTGGGTAGTATATGCTATCCTAATCTGTATCC
GGGTAGCATATGCTATCCTCATGATAAGCTGTCAAACATGAGAATTTTCTTGAAGACGAAAGGGCCTCGT
GATACGCCTATTTTTATAGGTTAATGTCATGATAATAATGGTTTCTTAGACGTCAGGTGGCACTTTTCGG
GGAAATGTGCGCGGAACCCCTATTTGTTTATTTTTCTAAATACATTCAAATATGTATCCGCTCATGAGAC
AATAACCCTGATAAATGCTTCAATAATATTGAAAAAGGAAGAGTATGAGTATTCAACATTTCCGTGTCGC
CCTTATTCCCTTTTTTGCGGCATTTTGCCTTCCTGTTTTTGCTCACCCAGAAACGCTGGTGAAAGTAAAA
GATGCTGAAGATCAGTTGGGTGCACGAGTGGGTTACATCGAACTGGATCTCAACAGCGGTAAGATCCTTG
AGAGTTTTCGCCCCGAAGAACGTTTTCCAATGATGAGCACTTTTAAAGTTCTGCTATGTGGCGCGGTATT
ATCCCGTGTTGACGCCGGGCAAGAGCAACTCGGTCGCCGCATACACTATTCTCAGAATGACTTGGTTGAG
TACTCACCAGTCACAGAAAAGCATCTTACGGATGGCATGACAGTAAGAGAATTATGCAGTGCTGCCATAA
CCATGAGTGATAACACTGCGGCCAACTTACTTCTGACAACGATCGGAGGACCGAAGGAGCTAACCGCTTT
TTTGCACAACATGGGGGATCATGTAACTCGCCTTGATCGTTGGGAACCGGAGCTGAATGAAGCCATACCA
AACGACGAGCGTGACACCACGATGCCTGCAGCAATGGCAACAACGTTGCGCAAACTATTAACTGGCGAAC
TACTTACTCTAGCTTCCCGGCAACAATTAATAGACTGGATGGAGGCGGATAAAGTTGCAGGACCACTTCT
GCGCTCGGCCCTTCCGGCTGGCTGGTTTATTGCTGATAAATCTGGAGCCGGTGAGCGTGGGTCTCGCGGT
ATCATTGCAGCACTGGGGCCAGATGGTAAGCCCTCCCGTATCGTAGTTATCTACACGACGGGGAGTCAGG
CAACTATGGATGAACGAAATAGACAGATCGCTGAGATAGGTGCCTCACTGATTAAGCATTGGTAACTGTC
AGACCAAGTTTACTCATATATACTTTAGATTGATTTAAAACTTCATTTTTAATTTAAAAGGATCTAGGTG
AAGATCCTTTTTGATAATCTCATGACCAAAATCCCTTAACGTGAGTTTTCGTTCCACTGAGCGTCAGACC
CCGTAGAAAAGATCAAAGGATCTTCTTGAGATCCTTTTTTTCTGCGCGTAATCTGCTGCTTGCAAACAAA
AAAACCACCGCTACCAGCGGTGGTTTGTTTGCCGGATCAAGAGCTACCAACTCTTTTTCCGAAGGTAACT
GGCTTCAGCAGAGCGCAGATACCAAATACTGTTCTTCTAGTGTAGCCGTAGTTAGGCCACCACTTCAAGA
ACTCTGTAGCACCGCCTACATACCTCGCTCTGCTAATCCTGTTACCAGTGGCTGCTGCCAGTGGCGATAA
GTCGTGTCTTACCGGGTTGGACTCAAGACGATAGTTACCGGATAAGGCGCAGCGGTCGGGCTGAACGGGG
GGTTCGTGCACACAGCCCAGCTTGGAGCGAACGACCTACACCGAACTGAGATACCTACAGCGTGAGCTAT
GAGAAAGCGCCACGCTTCCCGAAGGGAGAAAGGCGGACAGGTATCCGGTAAGCGGCAGGGTCGGAACAGG
AGAGCGCACGAGGGAGCTTCCAGGGGGAAACGCCTGGTATCTTTATAGTCCTGTCGGGTTTCGCCACCTC
TGACTTGAGCGTCGATTTTTGTGATGCTCGTCAGGGGGGCGGAGCCTATGGAAAAACGCCAGCAACGCGG
CCTTTTTACGGTTCCTGGCCTTTTGCTGGCCTTTTGCTCACATGTTCTTTCCTGCGTTATCCCCTGATTC
TGTGGATAACCGTATTACCGCCTTTGAGTGAGCTGATACCGCTCGCCGCAGCCGAACGACCGAGCGCAGC
GAGTCAGTGAGCGAGGAAGCGGAAGAGCGCCCAATACGCAAACCGCCTCTCCCCGCGCGTTGGCCGATTC
ATTAATGCAGCTGGCACGACAGGTTTCCCGACTGGAAAGCGGGCAGTGAGCGCAACGCAATTAATGTGAG
TTAGCTCACTCATTAGGCACCCCAGGCTTTACACTTTATGCTTCCGGCTCGTATGTTGTGTGGAATTGTG
AGCGGATAACAATTTCACACAGGAAACAGCTATGACCATGATTACGCCAAGCTCTAGCTAGAGGTCGACC
AATTCTCATGTTTGACAGCTTATCATCGCAGATCCGGGCAACGTTGTTGCCATTGCTGCAGGCGCAGAAC
TGGTAGGTATGGAAGATCTATACATTGAATCAATATTGGCAATTAGCCATATTAGTCATTGGTTATATAG
CATAAATCAATATTGGCTATTGGCCATTGCATACGTTGTATCTATATCATAATATGTACATTTATATTGG
CTCATGTCCAATATGACCGCCATGTTGACATTGATTATTGACTAGTTATTAATAGTAATCAATTACGGGG
TCATTAGTTCATAGCCCATATATGGAGTTCCGCGTTACATAACTTACGGTAAATGGCCCGCCTGGCTGAC
CGCCCAACGACCCCCGCCCATTGACGTCAATAATGACGTATGTTCCCATAGTAACGCCAATAGGGACTTT
CCATTGACGTCAATGGGTGGAGTATTTACGGTAAACTGCCCACTTGGCAGTACATCAAGTGTATCATATG
CCAAGTCCGCCCCCTATTGACGTCAATGACGGTAAATGGCCCGCCTGGCATTATGCCCAGTACATGACCT
TACGGGACTTTCCTACTTGGCAGTACATCTACGTATTAGTCATCGCTATTACCATGGTGATGCGGTTTTG
GCAGTACACCAATGGGCGTGGATAGCGGTTTGACTCACGGGGATTTCCAAGTCTCCACCCCATTGACGTC
AATGGGAGTTTGTTTTGGCACCAAAATCAACGGGACTTTCCAAAATGTCGTAATAACCCCGCCCCGTTGA
CGCAAATGGGCGGTAGGCGTGTACGGTGGGAGGTCTATATAAGCAGAGCTCGTTTAGTGAACCGTCAGAT
CCTCACTCTCTTCCGCATCGCTGTCTGCGAGGGCCAGCTGTTGGGCTCGCGGTTGAGGACAAACTCTTCG
CGGTCTTTCCAGTACTCTTGGATCGGAAACCCGTCGGCCTCCGAACGGTACTCCGCCACCGAGGGACCTG
AGCGAGTCCGCATCGACCGGATCGGAAAACCTCTCGAGAAAGGCGTCTAACCAGTCACAGTCGCAAGGTA
GGCTGAGCACCGTGGCGGGCGGCAGCGGGTGGCGGTCGGGGTTGTTTCTGGCGGAGGTGCTGCTGATGAT
GTAATTAAAGTAGGCGGTCTTGAGACGGCGGATGGTCGAGGTGAGGTGTGGCAGGCTTGAGATCCAGCTG
TTGGGGTGAGTACTCCCTCTCAAAAGCGGGCATTACTTCTGCGCTAAGATTGTCAGTTTCCAAAAACGAG
GAGGATTTGATATTCACCTGGCCCGATCTGGCCATACACTTGAGTGACAATGACATCCACTTTGCCTTTC
TCTCCACAGGTGTCCACTCCCAGGTCCAAGTTTAAACTGCGGCCGCCACCATGGTCGTGTTTCTGAGCTT
CGCCTTCCTGGCCGCCATCCTGACCCACATCGGCTGCAGCAACCAGCGGAGAAGCCCCGAGAACAGCGGC
AGACGGTACAACCGGATCCAGCACGGCCAGTGCGCCTACACCTTCATCCTGCCCGAGCACGACGGCAACT
GCAGAGAGAGCACCACCGACCAGTACAACACCAACGCCCTGCAGAGGGATGCCCCTCACGTGGAGCCCGA
CTTCAGCAGCCAGAAGCTGCAGCATCTCGAACACGTGATGGAAAACTACACCCAGTGGCTGCAGAAGCTG
GAAAATTACATCGTGGAGAACATGAAGTCCGAGATGGCCCAGATCCAGCAGAACGCCGTGCAGAACCACA
CCGCCACAATGCTGGAAATCGGCACCAGCCTGCTGTCTCAGACTGCAGAGCAGACTAGAAAGCTGACCGA
CGTGGAGACACAGGTGCTGAACCAGACTTCTCGGCTGGAAATCCAGCTGCTGGAAAACAGCCTGAGCACC
TACAAACTGGAAAAGCAGCTCCTCCAGCAGACCAACGAGATCCTGAAGATCCACGAGAAGAACAGCCTGC
TGGAACACAAGATCCTGGAAATGGAAGGCAAGCACAAAGAGGAACTGGACACCCTGAAAGAGGAAAAAGA
GAATCTGCAGGGCCTGGTCACCCGGCAGACCTACATCATCCAGGAACTCGAGAAGCAGCTGAACCGGGCC
ACCACCAACAACAGCGTGCTGCAGAAACAGCAGCTGGAACTGATGGACACCGTGCACAACCTGGTCAACC
TGTGCACCAAAGAAGGCGTGCTGCTGAAGGGCGGCAAGCGGGAGGAAGAGAAGCCCTTCCGGGACTGCGC
CGATGTGTACCAGGCCGGCTTCAACAAGAGCGGCATCTACACCATCTACATCAACAACATGCCCGAGCCC
AAGAAAGTGTTCTGCAACATGGACGTGAATGGCGGCGGATGGACAGTGATCCAGCACCGGGAGGACGGCA
GCCTGGACTTCCAGCGGGGCTGGAAAGAATACAAGATGGGCTTCGGCAACCCCAGCGGCGAGTACTGGCT
GGGCAACGAGTTCATCTTCGCCATCACCAGCCAGCGGCAGTACATGCTGCGGATCGAGCTGATGGACTGG
GAGGGCAACCGGGCCTACAGCCAGTACGACCGGTTCCACATCGGCAACGAGAAGCAGAACTACCGGCTGT
ACCTGAAGGGCCACACCGGCACCGCCGGAAAGCAGAGCAGCCTGATCCTGCACGGCGCCGACTTTAGCAC
CAAGGACGCCGACAACGACAACTGCATGTGCAAGTGCGCCCTGATGCTGACAGGAGGATGGTGGTTCGAT
GCCTGCGGCCCCAGCAACCTGAACGGCATGTTCTACACAGCCGGCCAGAACCACGGCAAGCTGAATGGCA
TCAAGTGGCACTACTTCAAGGGCCCCAGCTACAGCCTGCGGAGCACCACCATGATGATCCGGCCCCTGGA
CTTTGGCGCGCC
