>Addgene plasmid #53404 | ANGPT-bio-His | addgene partial sequence | sequence record 94440 | pMT2-F 5'-TTGCCTTTCTCTCCACAGGT-3'
ACTGCGGCCGCCACCATGGTCGTGTTTCTGAGCTTCGCCTTCCTGGCCGCCATCCTGACCCACATCGGCT
GCAGCAACCAGCGGAGAAGCCCCGAGAACAGCGGCAGACGGTACAACCGGATCCAGCACGGCCAGTGCGC
CTACACCTTCATCCTGCCCGAGCACGACGGCAACTGCAGAGAGAGCACCACCGACCAGTACAACACCAAC
GCCCTGCAGAGGGATGCCCCTCACGTGGAGCCCGACTTCAGCAGCCAGAAGCTGCAGCATCTCGAACACG
TGATGGAAAACTACACCCAGTGGCTGCAGAAGCTGGAAAATTACATCGTGGAGAACATGAAGTCCGAGAT
GGCCCAGATCCAGCAGAACGCCGTGCAGAACCACACCGCCACAATGCTGGAAATCGGCACCAGCCTGCTG
TCTCAGACTGCAGAGCAGACTAGAAAGCTGACCGACGTGGAGACACAGGTGCTGAACCAGACTTCTCGGC
TGGAAATCCAGCTGCTGGAAAACAGCCTGAGCACCTACAAACTGGAAAAGCAGCTCCTCCAGCAGACCAA
CGAGATCCTGAAGATCCACGAGAAGAACAGCCTGCTGGAACACAAGATCCTGGAAATGGAAGGCAAGCAC
AAAGAGGAACTGGACACCCTGAAAGAGGAAAAAGAGAATCTGCAGGGCCTGGTCACCCGGCAGACCTACA
TCATCCAGGAACTCGAGAAGCAGCTGAACCGGGCCACCACCAACAACAGCGTGCTGCAGAAACAGCAGCT
GGAACTGATGGACACCGTGCACAACCTGGTCAACCTGTGCACCAAAGAAGGCGTGCTGCTGAAGGGCGGC
AAGCGGGAGGAAGAGAAGCCCTTCCGGGACTGCGCCGATGTGTACCAGGCCGGCTTCAACAAGAGCGGCA
TCTACACCATCTACATCAACAACATGCCCGAGCCCA
