>Addgene plasmid #53404 | ANGPT-bio-His | addgene partial sequence | sequence record 94698 | rb_glob_PA_term-R 5'-CCCATATGTCCTTCCGAGTG-3'
AATAAATTTCCTTTATTAGCCAGAGGTCGAGGTCGGGGGATCCTTAATTAATCACGTGTCTAGACTCAAT
GGTGGTGATGGTGGTGGGGGCCCAGAGGGGCCAGAGGAGGCAGGTTCCTGTCCCTGTGGTTCCACAGCAT
CTTCTGGGCGTCCAGGATGTGGTGCAGGCTGCCGGAATTCAACCCTTTGGATAAAACCTGGATCTTGGAG
TCCATCTTGACCTCTTCACCTTCACTCAGTAGACATTGCCACACCCCTGCTTCAGGGGCCTGCACTTGAA
TCACTTTCTCCTGCCTGGAGACCCTGGCCTCCTGATTCTCCTGCTTCAAGATCAGTCTCATCTTGGGTGA
GGTGGGTCCCATCACCTCACAGGTCAAAGTGTTGCTGTCGGGCTGAGTCACTTTCATCACCACCAGGTTC
ACTTCCTGATACAGTATCCCTCTGTCCAGAGTCAGGGTCAGGTTGCCAGAACCAGCAAACTGAAGGGAGA
CCTGGGGTATCTGAAGGGTGAGTGGGAGCGTTTCGGACAGCTGGAACTTGGGGTTGCTAGTAGACTTCTG
CACAGACACCTTTTGGTTCTTTAGGGAGAAGGTGATCCAGGACTGGGAAGAAGGAGCCTTCTCTGCCTTC
CATCTCAACTCTCCCTGCAGGCTTTCCTCTCCAAGGTTGAGTGGGAAGGAGAACTCCGCTGACTCCCCCT
CACTCTTATAGGCCGTGATGGAGGTCGACGGCGCGCCAAAGTCCAGGGGCCGGATCATCATGGTGGTGCT
CCGCAGGCTGTAGCTGGGGCCCTTGAAGTAGTGCCACTTGATGCCATTCA
